>Addgene plasmid #140982 | pcDNA5/FRT/TO-GAlphaQ-RLuc8 | addgene full sequence | sequence record 300744 | Addgene NGS Result
GACGGATCGGGAGATCTCCCGATCCCCTATGGTGCACTCTCAGTACAATCTGCTCTGATGCCGCATAGTT
AAGCCAGTATCTGCTCCCTGCTTGTGTGTTGGAGGTCGCTGAGTAGTGCGCGAGCAAAATTTAAGCTACA
ACAAGGCAAGGCTTGACCGACAATTGCATGAAGAATCTGCTTAGGGTTAGGCGTTTTGCGCTGCTTCGCG
ATGTACGGGCCAGATATACGCGTTGACATTGATTATTGACTAGTTATTAATAGTAATCAATTACGGGGTC
ATTAGTTCATAGCCCATATATGGAGTTCCGCGTTACATAACTTACGGTAAATGGCCCGCCTGGCTGACCG
CCCAACGACCCCCGCCCATTGACGTCAATAATGACGTATGTTCCCATAGTAACGCCAATAGGGACTTTCC
ATTGACGTCAATGGGTGGAGTATTTACGGTAAACTGCCCACTTGGCAGTACATCAAGTGTATCATATGCC
AAGTACGCCCCCTATTGACGTCAATGACGGTAAATGGCCCGCCTGGCATTATGCCCAGTACATGACCTTA
TGGGACTTTCCTACTTGGCAGTACATCTACGTATTAGTCATCGCTATTACCATGGTGATGCGGTTTTGGC
AGTACATCAATGGGCGTGGATAGCGGTTTGACTCACGGGGATTTCCAAGTCTCCACCCCATTGACGTCAA
TGGGAGTTTGTTTTGGCACCAAAATCAACGGGACTTTCCAAAATGTCGTAACAACTCCGCCCCATTGACG
CAAATGGGCGGTAGGCGTGTACGGTGGGAGGTCTATATAAGCAGAGCTCTCCCTATCAGTGATAGAGATC
TCCCTATCAGTGATAGAGATCGTCGACGAGCTCGTTTAGTGAACCGTCAGATCGCCTGGAGACGCCATCC
ACGCTGTTTTGACCTCCATAGAAGACACCGGGACCGATCCAGCCTCCGGACTCTAGCGTTTAAACTTAAG
CTTGGTACCGAGCTCGGATCCACTAGTCCAGTGTGGTGGAATTCTGCAGATATCACCACCGCCAGCTCCT
CCCTGGCCAAGGACACTTCATCGACCGGTGAGAACCTGTACTTCCAGCTAATGACTCTGGAGTCCATCAT
GGCGTGCTGCCTGAGCGAGGAGGCCAAGGAAGCCCGGCGGATCAACGACGAGATCGAGCGGCAGCTCCGC
AGGGACAAGCGGGACGCCCGCCGGGAGCTCAAGCTGCTGCTGCTCGGGACAGGAGAGAGTGGCAAGAGTA
CGTTTATCAAGCAGATGAGAATCATCCATGGGTCAGGATACTCTGATGAAGATAAAAGGGGCTTCACCAA
GCTGGTGTATCAGAACATCTTCACGGCCATGCAGGCCATGATCAGAGCCATGGACACACTCAAGATCCCA
TACAAGTATGAGCACAATAAGGCTCATGCACAATTAGTTCGAGAAGTTGATGTGGAGAAGGTGTCTGCTT
TTTCTGGTGGTGGTGGATCCATGGCTTCCAAGGTGTACGACCCCGAGCAACGCAAACGCATGATCACTGG
GCCTCAGTGGTGGGCTCGCTGCAAGCAAATGAACGTGCTGGACTCCTTCATCAACTACTATGATTCCGAG
AAGCACGCCGAGAACGCCGTGATTTTTCTGCATGGTAACGCTACCTCCAGCTACCTGTGGAGGCACGTCG
TGCCTCACATCGAGCCCGTGGCTAGATGCATCATCCCTGATCTGATCGGAATGGGTAAGTCCGGCAAGAG
CGGGAATGGCTCATATCGCCTCCTGGATCACTACAAGTACCTCACCGCTTGGTTCGAGCTGCTGAACCTT
CCAAAGAAAATCATCTTTGTGGGCCACGACTGGGGGGCTGCTCTGGCCTTTCACTACGCCTACGAGCACC
AAGACAGGATCAAGGCCATCGTCCATATGGAGAGTGTCGTGGACGTGATCGAGTCCTGGGACGAGTGGCC
TGACATCGAGGAGGATATCGCCCTGATCAAGAGCGAAGAGGGCGAGAAAATGGTGCTTGAGAATAACTTC
TTCGTCGAGACCGTGCTCCCAAGCAAGATCATGCGGAAACTGGAGCCTGAGGAGTTCGCTGCCTACCTGG
AGCCATTCAAGGAGAAGGGCGAGGTTAGACGGCCTACCCTCTCCTGGCCTCGCGAGATCCCTCTCGTTAA
GGGAGGCAAGCCCGACGTCGTCCAGATTGTCCGCAACTACAACGCCTACCTTCGGGCCAGCGACGATCTG
CCTAAGCTGTTCATCGAGTCCGACCCTGGGTTCTTTTCCAACGCTATTGTCGAGGGAGCTAAGAAGTTCC
CTAACACCGAGTTCGTGAAGGTGAAGGGCCTCCACTTCCTCCAGGAGGACGCTCCAGATGAAATGGGTAA
GTACATCAAGAGCTTCGTGGAGCGCGTGCTGAAGAACGAGCAGAGCGGAGGAGGCGGCAGTGAGAATCCA
TATGTAGATGCAATAAAGAGTTTATGGAATGATCCTGGAATCCAGGAATGCTATGATAGACGACGAGAAT
ATCAATTATCTGACTCTACCAAATACTATCTTAATGACTTGGACCGCGTAGCTGACCCTGCCTACCTGCC
TACGCAACAAGATGTGCTTAGAGTTCGAGTCCCCACCACAGGGATCATCGAATACCCCTTTGACTTACAA
AGTGTCATTTTCAGAATGGTCGATGTAGGGGGCCAAAGGTCAGAGAGAAGAAAATGGATACACTGCTTTG
AAAATGTCACCTCTATCATGTTTCTAGTAGCGCTTAGTGAATATGATCAAGTTCTCGTGGAGTCAGACAA
TGAGAACCGAATGGAGGAAAGCAAGGCTCTCTTTAGAACAATTATCACATACCCCTGGTTCCAGAACTCC
TCGGTTATTCTGTTCTTAAACAAGAAAGATCTTCTAGAGGAGAAAATCATGTATTCCCATCTAGTCGACT
ACTTCCCAGAATATGATGGACCCCAGAGAGATGCCCAGGCAGCCCGAGAATTCATTCTGAAGATGTTCGT
GGACCTGAACCCAGACAGTGACAAAATTATCTACTCCCACTTCACGTGCGCCACAGACACCGAGAATATC
CGCTTTGTCTTTGCTGCCGTCAAGGACACCATCCTCCAGTTGAACCTGAAGGAGTACAATCTGGTCTAAT
AGCTCGAGTCTAGAGGGCCCGTTTAAACCCGCTGATCAGCCTCGACTGTGCCTTCTAGTTGCCAGCCATC
TGTTGTTTGCCCCTCCCCCGTGCCTTCCTTGACCCTGGAAGGTGCCACTCCCACTGTCCTTTCCTAATAA
AATGAGGAAATTGCATCGCATTGTCTGAGTAGGTGTCATTCTATTCTGGGGGGTGGGGTGGGGCAGGACA
GCAAGGGGGAGGATTGGGAAGACAATAGCAGGCATGCTGGGGATGCGGTGGGCTCTATGGCTTCTGAGGC
GGAAAGAACCAGCTGGGGCTCTAGGGGGTATCCCC
[124 nt withheld, positions 3466-3589]
C
[91 nt withheld, positions 3591-3681]
AGGGTGATGGTTCACGTACCTAGAAGTTCCTATTCCGAAGTTCCTATTCTCTAGAAAGTATAGGAACTTC
CTTGGCCAAAAAGCCTGAACTCACCGCGACGTCTGTCGAGAAGTTTCTGATCGAAAAGTTCGACAGCGTC
TCCGACCTGATGCAGCTCTCGGAGGGCGAAGAATCTCGTGCTTTCAGCTTCGATGTAGGAGGGCGTGGAT
ATGTCCTGCGGGTAAATAGCTGCGCCGATGGTTTCTACAAAGATCGTTATGTTTATCGGCACTTTGCATC
GGCCGCGCTCCCGATTCCGGAAGTGCTTGACATTGGGGAATTCAGCGAGAGCCTGACCTATTGCATCTCC
CGCCGTGCACAGGGTGTCACGTTGCAAGACCTGCCTGAAACCGAACTGCCCGCTGTTCTGCAGCCGGTCG
CGGAGGCCATGGATGCGATCGCTGCGGCCGATCTTAGCCAGACGAGCGGGTTCGGCCCATTCGGACCGCA
AGGAATCGGTCAATACACTACATGGCGTGATTTCATATGCGCGATTGCTGATCCCCATGTGTATCACTGG
CAAACTGTGATGGACGACACCGTCAGTGCGTCCGTCGCGCAGGCTCTCGATGAGCTGATGCTTTGGGCCG
AGGACTGCCCCGAAGTCCGGCACCTCGTGCACGCGGATTTCGGCTCCAACAATGTCCTGACGGACAATGG
CCGCATAACAGCGGTCATTGACTGGAGCGAGGCGATGTTCGGGGATTCCCAATACGAGGTCGCCAACATC
TTCTTCTGGAGGCCGTGGTTGGCTTGTATGGAGCAGCAGACGCGCTACTTCGAGCGGAGGCATCCGGAGC
TTGCAGGATCGCCGCGGCTCCGGGCGTATATGCTCCGCATTGGTCTTGACCAACTCTATCAGAGCTTGGT
TGACGGCAATTTCGATGATGCAGCTTGGGCGCAGGGTCGATGCGACGCAATCGTCCGATCCGGAGCCGGG
ACTGTCGGGCGTACACAAATCGCCCGCAGAAGCGCGGCCGTCTGGACCGATGGCTGTGTAGAAGTACTCG
CCGATAGTGGAAACCGACGCCCCAGCACTCGTCCGAGGGCAAAGGAATAGCACGTACTACGAGATTTCGA
TTCCACCGCCGCCTTCTATGAAAGGTTGGGCTTCGGAATCGTTTTCCGGGACGCCGGCTGGATGATCCTC
CAGCGCGGGGATCTCATGCTGGAGTTCTTCGCCCACCCCAACTTGTTTATTGCAGCTTATAATGGTTACA
AATAAAGCAATAGCATCACAAATTTCACAAATAAAGCATTTTTTTCACTGCATTCTAGTTGTGGTTTGTC
CAAACTCATCAATGTATCTTATCATGTCTGTATACCGTCGACCTCTAGCTAGAGCTTGGCGTAATCATGG
TCATAGCTGTTTCCTGTGTGAAATTGTTATCCGCTCACAATTCCACACAACATACGAGCCGGAAGCATAA
AGTGTAAAGCCTGGGGTGCCTAATGAGTGAGCTAACTCACATTAATTGCGTTGCGCTCACTGCCCGCTTT
CCAGTCGGGAAACCTGTCGTGCCAGCTGCATTAATGAATCGGCCAACGCGCGGGGAGAGGCGGTTTGCGT
ATTGGGCGCTCTTCCGCTTCCTCGCTCACTGACTCGCTGCGCTCGGTCGTTCGGCTGCGGCGAGCGGTAT
CAGCTCACTCAAAGGCGGTAATACGGTTATCCACAGAATCAGGGGATAACGCAGGAAAGAACATGTGAGC
AAAAGGCCAGCAAAAGGCCAGGAACCGTAAAAAGGCCGCGTTGCTGGCGTTTTTCCATAGGCTCCGCCCC
CCTGACGAGCATCACAAAAATCGACGCTCAAGTCAGAGGTGGCGAAACCCGACAGGACTATAAAGATACC
AGGCGTTTCCCCCTGGAAGCTCCCTCGTGCGCTCTCCTGTTCCGACCCTGCCGCTTACCGGATACCTGTC
CGCCTTTCTCCCTTCGGGAAGCGTGGCGCTTTCTCATAGCTCACGCTGTAGGTATCTCAGTTCGGTGTAG
GTCGTTCGCTCCAAGCTGGGCTGTGTGCACGAACCCCCCGTTCAGCCCGACCGCTGCGCCTTATCCGGTA
ACTATCGTCTTGAGTCCAACCCGGTAAGACACGACTTATCGCCACTGGCAGCAGCCACTGGTAACAGGAT
TAGCAGAGCGAGGTATGTAGGCGGTGCTACAGAGTTCTTGAAGTGGTGGCCTAACTACGGCTACACTAGA
AGAACAGTATTTGGTATCTGCGCTCTGCTGAAGCCAGTTACCTTCGGAAAAAGAGTTGGTAGCTCTTGAT
CCGGCAAACAAACCACCGCTGGTAGCGGTGGTTTTTTTGTTTGCAAGCAGCAGATTACGCGCAGAAAAAA
AGGATCTCAAGAAGATCCTTTGATCTTTTCTACGGGGTCTGACGCTCAGTGGAACGAAAACTCACGTTAA
GGGATTTTGGTCATGAGATTATCAAAAAGGATCTTCACCTAGATCCTTTTAAATTAAAAATGAAGTTTTA
AATCAATCTAAAGTATATATGAGTAAACTTGGTCTGACAGTTACCAATGCTTAATCAGTGAGGCACCTAT
CTCAGCGATCTGTCTATTTCGTTCATCCATAGTTGCCTGACTCCCCGTCGTGTAGATAACTACGATACGG
GAGGGCTTACCATCTGGCCCCAGTGCTGCAATGATACCGCGAGACCCACGCTCACCGGCTCCAGATTTAT
CAGCAATAAACCAGCCAGCCGGAAGGGCCGAGCGCAGAAGTGGTCCTGCAACTTTATCCGCCTCCATCCA
GTCTATTAATTGTTGCCGGGAAGCTAGAGTAAGTAGTTCGCCAGTTAATAGTTTGCGCAACGTTGTTGCC
ATTGCTACAGGCATCGTGGTGTCACGCTCGTCGTTTGGTATGGCTTCATTCAGCTCCGGTTCCCAACGAT
CAAGGCGAGTTACATGATCCCCCATGTTGTGCAAAAAAGCGGTTAGCTCCTTCGGTCCTCCGATCGTTGT
CAGAAGTAAGTTGGCCGCAGTGTTATCACTCATGGTTATGGCAGCACTGCATAATTCTCTTACTGTCATG
CCATCCGTAAGATGCTTTTCTGTGACTGGTGAGTACTCAACCAAGTCATTCTGAGAATAGTGTATGCGGC
GACCGAGTTGCTCTTGCCCGGCGTCAATACGGGATAATACCGCGCCACATAGCAGAACTTTAAAAGTGCT
CATCATTGGAAAACGTTCTTCGGGGCGAAAACTCTCAAGGATCTTACCGCTGTTGAGATCCAGTTCGATG
TAACCCACTCGTGCACCCAACTGATCTTCAGCATCTTTTACTTTCACCAGCGTTTCTGGGTGAGCAAAAA
CAGGAAGGCAAAATGCCGCAAAAAAGGGAATAAGGGCGACACGGAAATGTTGAATACTCATACTCTTCCT
TTTTCAATATTATTGAAGCATTTATCAGGGTTATTGTCTCATGAGCGGATACATATTTGAATGTATTTAG
AAAAATAAACAAATAGGGGTTCCGCGCACATTTCCCCGAAAAGTGCCACCTGACGTC
Features (pLannotate 1.2.2; 23 found; start..end, strand, type, name):
     28..80      -  misc_feature   bom (fragment): basis of mobility region from pBR322
    235..614     +  enhancer       CMV enhancer: human cytomegalovirus immediate early enhancer
    615..818     +  promoter       CMV promoter: human cytomegalovirus (CMV) immediate early promoter
    820..839     +  promoter       PLtetO-1 promoter (fragment): modified phage lambda PL promoter with tet operator sites (Lutz and Bujard, 1997)
    841..860     +  promoter       PLtetO-1 promoter (fragment): modified phage lambda PL promoter with tet operator sites (Lutz and Bujard, 1997)
    868..901     +  promoter       TRE3GV promoter (fragment): 3rd-generation Tet-responsive promoter that can be activated by binding of Tet-On® 3G, optimized for retroviral and lentiviral vectors
   1119..1469    +  CDS            GNAO1 (fragment): GNAO_HUMAN - Experimental evidence at protein level: Swiss-Prot protein existence level 1. Guanine nucleotide-binding proteins (G proteins) are involved as modulators or transducers in various transmembrane signaling systems. The G(o) protein function is not clear. Stimulated by RGS14. From Homo sapiens (Human).
   1491..2423    +  CDS            hRluc: Renilla luciferase human codon-optimized
   2436..3134    +  CDS            GNAT3 (fragment): GNAT3_BOVIN - Experimental evidence at protein level: Swiss-Prot protein existence level 1. Guanine nucleotide-binding protein (G protein) alpha subunit playing a prominent role in bitter and sweet taste transduction as well as in umami (monosodium glutamate, monopotassium glutamate, and inosine monophosphate) taste transduction. From Bos taurus (Bovine).
   3196..3420    +  polyA_signal   bGH poly(A) signal: bovine growth hormone polyadenylation signal
   3424..3445    +  promoter       SV40 promoter (fragment): SV40 enhancer and early promoter
   3466..3699    +  rep_origin     f1 ori (fragment) (sequence partly withheld): f1 bacteriophage origin of replication; arrow indicates direction of (+) strand synthesis
   3704..3751    +  protein_bind   FRT: FLP-mediated recombination occurs in the 8-bp core sequence TCTAGAAA (Turan and Bode, 2011). FLP recombinase from the Saccharomyces cerevisiae 2μ plasmid
   3759..4781    +  CDS            HygR: aminoglycoside phosphotransferase from E. coli; aph(4)-Ia; confers resistance to hygromycin
   4791..4916    +  CDS            ble (fragment): BLE_KLEPN - Experimental evidence at protein level: Swiss-Prot protein existence level 1. Binding protein with a strong affinity to the bleomycin family of antibiotics. Binds to CL990; an antimitotic-antibiotic compound. From Klebsiella pneumoniae.
   4911..5032    +  polyA_signal   SV40 poly(A) signal: SV40 polyadenylation signal
   5105..5121    -  protein_bind   lac operator: The lac repressor binds to the lac operator to inhibit transcription in E. coli. This inhibition can be relieved by adding lactose or isopropyl-β-D-thiogalactopyranoside (IPTG). lac repressor encoded by lacI
   5129..5159    -  promoter       lac promoter: promoter for the E. coli lac operon
   5174..5195    -  protein_bind   CAP binding site: CAP binding activates transcription in the presence of cAMP. E. coli catabolite activator protein
   5208..5300    -  CDS            lacI (fragment): lac repressor; lacI; The lac repressor binds to the lac operator to inhibit transcription in E. coli. This inhibition can be relieved by adding lactose or isopropyl-β-D-thiogalactopyranoside (IPTG).
   5483..6071    -  rep_origin     ori: high-copy-number ColE1/pMB1/pBR322/pUC origin of replication
   6242..7102    -  CDS            AmpR: β-lactamase; bla; confers resistance to ampicillin, carbenicillin, and related antibiotics
   7103..7207    -  promoter       AmpR promoter: bla
