[The description below was written by a language model from this plasmid's Addgene catalogue record and pLannotate feature annotations shown in this document.]
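Description:
pcDNA5/FRT/TO-GAlphaQ-RLuc8 is a mammalian expression plasmid of about 7.2 kb built on the Invitrogen pcDNA5/FRT/TO backbone. It is maintained in E. coli through a high-copy ColE1/pUC-type origin and an ampicillin resistance gene (β-lactamase with its own promoter), and a fragment of the f1 origin is also annotated. The backbone carries an FRT site placed directly upstream of a hygromycin resistance coding sequence followed by an SV40 polyadenylation signal. In this vector family, that arrangement allows Flp recombinase-mediated integration into a host cell line with a matching genomic FRT site, and integrants are then selected with hygromycin.

The payload is human GNAQ (Gαq) with the Renilla luciferase variant RLuc8 inserted internally at amino acid position 125, flanked on each side by a short flexible SGGGGS linker. The feature table shows this as a humanised Renilla luciferase coding sequence sandwiched between two G alpha fragments. The annotation tool labelled those fragments as GNAO1 and bovine GNAT3, which most likely reflects homology matches within the Gα family rather than the true identity, since the catalogue entry states the gene is human GNAQ. Expression is driven by the CMV enhancer and promoter, followed by short tet operator-like sequences consistent with the tetracycline-regulatable "TO" design, which permits repression in cells expressing the Tet repressor. Transcripts terminate at the bGH polyadenylation signal.

The construct supplies the luciferase donor component of a BRET2 biosensor from the TRUPATH platform. It is used to monitor heterotrimeric G protein dissociation after GPCR activation, and was generated as a resource for studying understudied druggable proteins.
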