Addgene plasmid #140982: pcDNA5/FRT/TO-GAlphaQ-RLuc8
Purpose: Encodes a G alpha subunit (GNAQ) containing RLuc8 as an optimal component of a BRET2 biosensor for studying heterotrimeric G protein dissociation
Depositing lab: Bryan Roth. Depositing organization: University of North Carolina at Chapel Hill. Publication: TRUPATH, an open-source biosensor platform for interrogating the GPCR transducerome. Olsen RHJ, DiBerto JF, English JG, Glaudin AM, Krumm BE, Slocum ST, Che T, Gavin AC, McCorvy JD, Roth BL, Strachan RT. Nat Chem Biol. 2020 May 4. pii: 10.1038/s41589-020-0535-8. doi: 10.1038/s41589-020-0535-8. PubMed 32367019.
Backbone
  Vector backbone: pcDNA5/FRT/TO
  Backbone manufacturer: Invitrogen
  Backbone size w/o insert (bp): 5189
  Vector type: Mammalian Expression, Luciferase
  Selectable markers: Hygromycin
Growth in bacteria
  Bacterial resistance: Ampicillin, 100 μg/mL
  Growth temperature: 37°C
  Growth strain: NEB Stable
  Copy number: High Copy
Gene/Insert
  Gene/Insert name: GAlphaQ-RLuc8 (alt name: GNAQ)
  Species: H. sapiens (human)
  Insert size (bp): 2049
  Mutation: RLuc8 and flanking SGGGGS linkers have been inserted at amino acid position 125 of the alpha subunit
  Entrez Gene: GNAQ (a.k.a. CMAL, CMC1, G-ALPHA-q, GAQ, SWS)
  Promoter: CMV
  Cloning method: Gibson Cloning
  Sequencing primers: 5′ CGCAAATGGGCGGTAGGCGTG; 3′ TAGAAGGCACAGTCGAGG
Terms and licenses: Academic/Nonprofit Terms; Industry Terms: Not Available to Industry
Depositor comments: These plasmids were generated as part of the Illuminating the Druggable Genome (IDG) program sponsored by the NIH Common Fund. The goal of this program is to identify, gather, and distribute information and resources for proteins that currently are not well-studied yet belong to commonly drug-targeted protein families: protein kinases, non-olfactory G-protein coupled receptors (GPCRs), and ion channels. The IDG program is designed to develop fundamental research tools for understudied proteins, elucidate their function, and disseminate the IDG-related resources and data to the greater scientific community.
How to cite: pcDNA5/FRT/TO-GAlphaQ-RLuc8 was a gift from Bryan Roth (Addgene plasmid # 140982 ; http://n2t.net/addgene:140982 ; RRID:Addgene_140982)
